Addgene plasmid #72554: pGLS3-5xHRE-p53(K120R)
Purpose: Hypoxia induced mutant p53. Contains the HRE from VEGF sequence (5 repeats) upstream of p53 K120R.
Depositing lab: Ester Hammond. Depositing organization: University of Oxford. Publication: Hypoxia-induced p53 modulates both apoptosis and radiosensitivity via AKT. Leszczynska KB, Foskolou IP, Abraham AG, Anbalagan S, Tellier C, Haider S, Span PN, O'Neill EE, Buffa FM, Hammond EM. J Clin Invest. 2015 Jun;125(6):2385-98. doi: 10.1172/JCI80402. Epub 2015 May 11. PubMed 25961455.
Backbone
  Vector backbone: pGL3-Basic
  Backbone manufacturer: Promega
  Modifications to backbone: p53 was cloned so that it replaced luciferase. Neo cassette was inserted into BamHI site.
  Vector type: Mammalian Expression
  Selectable markers: Neomycin (select with G418)
Growth in bacteria
  Bacterial resistance: Ampicillin, 100 μg/mL
  Growth temperature: 37°C
  Growth strain: DH5alpha
  Copy number: Unknown
Gene/Insert
  Gene/Insert name: p53
  Species: H. sapiens (human)
  Mutation: K120R
  Entrez Gene: TP53 (a.k.a. BCC7, BMFS5, LFS1, P53, TRP53)
  Promoter: E1B minimal promoter
  Tag / fusion protein: 5XHRE (N terminal on insert)
  Cloning method: Restriction Enzyme; 5′ cloning site KpnI (not destroyed); 3′ cloning site BamHI (not destroyed)
  Sequencing primers: 5′ E1B F: 5’-agatctggtaggcgtgtacgg-3’; 3′ pGLS3 R: 5’-gtatcttatcatgtctgctcg-3’
Terms and licenses: Academic/Nonprofit Terms; Industry Terms: Not Available to Industry
How to cite: pGLS3-5xHRE-p53(K120R) was a gift from Ester Hammond (Addgene plasmid # 72554 ; http://n2t.net/addgene:72554 ; RRID:Addgene_72554)
