[The description below was written by a language model from this plasmid's Addgene catalogue record and pLannotate feature annotations shown in this document.]
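Description:
pGLS3-5xHRE-p53(K120R) is a mammalian expression plasmid built on the Promega pGL3-Basic backbone, in which the luciferase reporter has been replaced by human TP53 carrying the K120R substitution. It is propagated in E. coli through a high-copy ColE1/pUC-type origin with ampicillin selection (AmpR under its own bla promoter), and it retains an f1 phage origin. A neomycin resistance cassette inserted at the BamHI site, annotated as a mouse PGK promoter driving NeoR/KanR with a PGK polyadenylation signal, allows G418 selection of stably transfected mammalian cells.

The payload is designed for hypoxia-inducible expression. Five tandem copies of the hypoxia response element from VEGF sit upstream of a minimal promoter, so that transcription of p53 is low under normal oxygen and is switched on when hypoxia-inducible factors bind the HREs. The catalogue lists the minimal promoter as E1B, whereas the automated annotation labels a short element in that position as a minimal CMV promoter; the HRE repeats themselves are not annotated in the feature table. Although the catalogue enters 5xHRE in its tag field, it is a regulatory element and not a protein fusion. Upstream of this region lie the synthetic poly(A) signal and transcriptional pause site typical of pGL3, which limit read-through transcription from the backbone. The p53 coding sequence is flanked by T7 and T3 promoters and pBluescript polylinker fragments, apparently carried over from an earlier cloning vector. An SV40 poly(A) signal lies downstream, though it is annotated on the opposite strand to p53. The construct is intended for studying how this p53 mutant behaves when induced specifically under hypoxia, in the context of work on apoptosis and radiosensitivity.
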