Features (pLannotate 1.2.2; 19 found; start..end, strand, type, name):
      3..70      -  CDS            lacZα (fragment): LacZα fragment of β-galactosidase; lacZ fragment
    129..177     +  polyA_signal   poly(A) signal: synthetic polyadenylation signal
    191..282     +  misc_feature   pause site: RNA polymerase II transcriptional pause signal from the human α2 globin gene
    519..557     +  promoter       minimal CMV promoter: human cytomegalovirus (CMV) immediate early promoter
    595..613     +  promoter       T7 promoter: promoter for bacteriophage T7 RNA polymerase
    622..677     -  misc_feature   MCS (fragment): pBluescript multiple cloning site
    823..2004    +  CDS            p53: human tumor suppressor protein that is often mutated in cancers; Homo sapiens TP53; responds to cellular stresses to regulate the expression of target genes
   2510..2569    -  misc_feature   MCS (fragment): pBluescript multiple cloning site
   2582..2600    -  promoter       T3 promoter: promoter for bacteriophage T3 RNA polymerase
   2644..2765    -  polyA_signal   SV40 poly(A) signal: SV40 polyadenylation signal
   2788..2856    -  CDS            large T antigen (fragment): large T antigen from SV40 (simian virus 40)
   2906..3388    +  promoter       PGK promoter: mouse phosphoglycerate kinase 1 promoter
   3402..4205    +  CDS            NeoR/KanR: aminoglycoside phosphotransferase from Tn5; aph(3')-II (or nptII); confers resistance to neomycin, kanamycin, and G418 (Geneticin®)
   4219..4680    +  polyA_signal   PGK poly(A) signal: mouse phosphoglycerate kinase 1 polyadenylation signal
   4694..4826    +  CDS            TcR (fragment): tetracycline efflux protein; tet; confers resistance to tetracycline
   5006..5594    -  rep_origin     ori: high-copy-number ColE1/pMB1/pBR322/pUC origin of replication
   5765..6625    -  CDS            AmpR: β-lactamase; bla; confers resistance to ampicillin, carbenicillin, and related antibiotics
   6626..6730    -  promoter       AmpR promoter: bla
   6757..7185    +  rep_origin     f1 ori (sequence partly withheld): f1 bacteriophage origin of replication; arrow indicates direction of (+) strand synthesis
>Addgene plasmid #72554 | pGLS3-5xHRE-p53(K120R) | addgene full sequence | sequence record 176335 | Addgene NGS Result
CATTCGCCATTCAGGCTGCGCAACTGTTGGGAAGGGCGATCGGTGCGGGCCTCTTCGCTATTACGCCAGC
CCAAGCTACCATGATAAGTAAGTAATATTAAGGTACGGGAGGTACTTGGAGCGGCCGCAATAAAATATCT
TTATTTTCATTACATCTGTGTGTTGGTTTTTTGTGTGAATCGATAGTACTAACATACGCTCTCCATCAAA
ACAAAACGAAACAAAACAAACTAGCAAAATAGGCTGTCCCCAGTGCAAGTGCAGGTGCCAGAACATTTCT
CTATCGATAGGTACCGAGCTTTTCTCGAGCCACAGTGCATACGTGGGCTCCAACAGGTCCTCTTGTCGAG
CCACAGTGCATACGTGGGCTCCAACAGGTCCTCTTGTCGAGCCACAGTGCATACGTGGGCTCCAACAGGT
CCTCTTGTCGAGCCACAGTGCATACGTGGGCTCCAACAGGTCCTCTTGTCGAGCCACAGTGCATACGTGG
GCTCCAACAGGTCCTCTTGTCGAGATCTGGTAGGCGTGTACGGTGGGAGGTCTATATAAGCAGAGCTCGT
TTAGTGAACCGTCAGATCACTAGAAGCTCGCGCGTAATACGACTCACTATAGGGCGAATTGGGTACCGGG
CCCCCCCTCGAGGTCGACGGTATCGATAAGCTTGATATCGAATTCCTCGACGGATCCCGCTAGAGCCACC
GTCCAGGGAGCAGGTAGCTGCTGGGCTCCGGGGACACTTTGCGTTCGGGCTGGGAGCGTGCTTTCCACGA
CGGTGACACGCTTCCCTGGATTGGCAGCCAGACTGCCTTCCGGGTCACTGCCATGGAGGAGCCGCAGTCA
GATCCTAGCGTCGAGCCCCCTCTGAGTCAGGAAACATTTTCAGACCTATGGAAACTACTTCCTGAAAACA
ACGTTCTGTCCCCCTTGCCGTCCCAAGCAATGGATGATTTGATGCTGTCCCCGGACGATATTGAACAATG
GTTCACTGAAGACCCAGGTCCAGATGAAGCTCCCAGAATGCCAGAGGCTGCTCCCCCCGTGGCCCCTGCA
CCAGCAGCTCCTACACCGGCGGCCCCTGCACCAGCCCCCTCCTGGCCCCTGTCATCTTCTGTCCCTTCCC
AGAAAACCTACCAGGGCAGCTACGGTTTCCGTCTGGGCTTCTTGCATTCTGGGACAGCCAGATCTGTGAC
TTGCACGTACTCCCCTGCCCTCAACAAGATGTTTTGCCAACTGGCCAAGACCTGCCCTGTGCAGCTGTGG
GTTGATTCCACACCCCCGCCCGGCACCCGCGTCCGCGCCATGGCCATCTACAAGCAGTCACAGCACATGA
CGGAGGTTGTGAGGCGCTGCCCCCACCATGAGCGCTGCTCAGATAGCGATGGTCTGGCCCCTCCTCAGCA
TCTTATCCGAGTGGAAGGAAATTTGCGTGTGGAGTATTTGGATGACAGAAACACTTTTCGACATAGTGTG
GTGGTGCCCTATGAGCCGCCTGAGGTTGGCTCTGACTGTACCACCATCCACTACAACTACATGTGTAACA
GTTCCTGCATGGGCGGCATGAACCGGAGGCCCATCCTCACCATCATCACACTGGAAGACTCCAGTGGTAA
TCTACTGGGACGGAACAGCTTTGAGGTGCGTGTTTGTGCCTGTCCTGGGAGAGACCGGCGCACAGAGGAA
GAGAATCTCCGCAAGAAAGGGGAGCCTCACCACGAGCTGCCCCCAGGGAGCACTAAGCGAGCACTGCCCA
ACAACACCAGCTCCTCTCCCCAGCCAAAGAAGAAACCACTGGATGGAGAATATTTCACCCTTCAGATCCG
TGGGCGTGAGCGCTTCGAGATGTTCCGAGAGCTGAATGAGGCCTTGGAACTCAAGGATGCCCAGGCTGGG
AAGGAGCCAGGGGGGAGCAGGGCTCACTCCAGCCACCTGAAGTCCAAAAAGGGTCAGTCTACCTCCCGCC
ATAAAAAACTCATGTTCAAGACAGAAGGGCCTGACTCAGACTGACATTCTCCACTTCTTGTTCCCCACTG
ACAGCCTCCCACCCCCATCTCTCCCTCCCCTGCCATTTTGGGTTTTGGGTCTTTGAACCCTTGCTTGCAA
TAGGTGTGCGTCAGAAGCACCCAGGACTTCCATTTGCTTTGTCCCGGGGCTCCACTGAACAAGTTGGCCT
GCACTGGTGTTTTGTTGTGGGGAGGAGGATGGGGAGTAGGACATACCAGCTTAGATTTTAAGGTTTTTAC
TGTGAGGGATGTTTGGGAGATGTAAGAAATGTTCTTGCAGTTAAGGGTTAGTTTACAATCAGCCACATTC
TAGGTAGGGGCCCACTTCACCGTACTAACCAGGGAAGCTGTCCCTCACTGTTGAATTTTCTCTAACTTCA
AGGCCCATATCTGTGAAATGCTGGCATTTGCACCTACCTCACAGAGTGCATTGTGAGGGTTAATGAAATA
ATGTACATCTGGCCTTGAAACCACCTTTTATTACATGGGGTCTAGCGGGATCCGTCGAGGAATTCCTGCA
GCCCGGGGGATCCACTAGTTCTAGAGCGGCCGCCACCGCGGTGGAGCTCCAGCTTTTGTTCCCTTTAGTG
AGGGTTAATTGCGCGCTAGAGTCGGGGCGGCCGGCCGCTTCGAGCAGACATGATAAGATACATTGATGAG
TTTGGACAAACCACAACTAGAATGCAGTGAAAAAAATGCTTTATTTGTGAAATTTGTGATGCTATTGCTT
TATTTGTAACCATTATAAGCTGCAATAAACAAGTTAACAACAACAATTGCATTCATTTTATGTTTCAGGT
TCAGGGGGAGGTGTGGGAGGTTTTTTAAAGCAAGTAAAACCTCTACAAATGTGGTAAAATCGATAAGGAT
CGGCCGCTCGAGGGCCCCTGCAGGTCAATTCTACCGGGTAGGGGAGGCGCTTTTCCCAAGGCAGTCTGGA
GCATGCGCTTTAGCAGCCCCGCTGGGCACTTGGCGCTACACAAGTGGCCTCTGGCCTCGCACACATTCCA
CATCCACCGGTAGGCGCCAACCGGCTCCGTTCTTTGGTGGCCCCTTCGCGCCACCTTCTACTCCTCCCCT
AGTCAGGAAGTTCCCCCCCGCCCCGCAGCTCGCGTCGTGCAGGACGTGACAAATGGAAGTAGCACGTCTC
ACTAGTCTCGTGCAGATGGACAGCACCGCTGAGCAATGGAAGCGGGTAGGCCTTTGGGGCAGCGGCCAAT
AGCAGCTTTGCTCCTTCGCTTTCTGGGCTCAGAGGCTGGGAAGGGGTGGGTCCGGGGGSGGGCNCNGGGG
CGGGCGCCCGRAGGTCCTCCGGAGGCCCGGCATTCTGCACGCTTCAAAAGCGCACGTCTGCCGCGCTGTT
CTCCTCTTCCTCATCTCCGGGCCTTTCGACCTGCAGCCAATATGGGATCGGCCATTGAACAAGATGGATT
GCACGCAGGTTCTCCGGCCGCTTGGGTGGAGAGGCTATTCGGCTATGACTGGGCACAACAGACAATCGGC
TGCTCTGATGCCGCCGTGTTCCGGCTGTCAGCGCAGGGGCGCCCGGTTCTTTTTGTCAAGACCGACCTGT
CCGGTGCCCTGAATGAACTGCAGGACGAGGCAGCGCGGCTATCGTGGCTGGCCACGACGGGCGTTCCTTG
CGCAGCTGTGCTCGACGTTGTCACTGAAGCGGGAAGGGACTGGCTGCTATTGGGCGAAGTGCCGGGGCAG
GATCTCCTGTCATCTCACCTTGCTCCTGCCGAGAAAGTATCCATCATGGCTGATGCAATGCGGCGGCTGC
ATACGCTTGATCCGGCTACCTGCCCATTCGACCACCAAGCGAAACATCGCATCGAGCGAGCACGTACTCG
GATGGAAGCCGGTCTTGTCGATCAGGATGATCTGGACGAAGAGCATCAGGGGCTCGCGCCAGCCGAACTG
TTCGCCAGGCTCAAGGCGCGCATGCCCGACGGCGATGATCTCGTCGTGACCCATGGCGATGCCTGCTTGC
CGAATATCATGGTGGAAAATGGCCGCTTTTCTGGATTCATCGACTGTGGCCGGCTGGGTGTGGCGGACCG
CTATCAGGACATAGCGTTGGCTACCCGTGATATTGCTGAAGAGCTTGGCGGCGAATGGGCTGACCGCTTC
CTCGTGCTTTACGGTATCGCCGCTCCCGATTCGCAGCGCATCGCCTTCTATCGCCTTCTTGACGAGTTCT
TCTGAGGGGATCGATCCGCTGTAAGTCTGCAGAAATTGATGATCTATTAAACAATAAAGATGTCCACTAA
AATGGAAGTTTTTCCTGTCATACTTTGTTAAGAAGGGTGAGAACAGAGTACCTACATTTTGAATGGAAGG
ATTGGAGCTACGGGGGTGGGGGTGGGGTGGGATTAGATAAATGCCTGCTCTTTACTGAAGGCTCTTTACT
ATTGCTTTATGATAATGTTTCATAGTTGGATATCATAATTTAAACAAGCAAAACCAAATTAAGGGCCAGC
TCATTCCTCCCACTCATGATCTATAGATCTATAGATCTCTCGTGGGATCATTGTTTTTCTCTTGATTCCC
ACTTTGTGGTTCTAAGTACTGTGGTTTCCAAATGTGTCAGTTTCATAGCCTGAAGAACGAGATCAGCAGC
CTCTGTTCCACATACACTTCATTCTCAGTATTGTTTTGCCAAGTTCTAATTCCATCAGAAGCTGACTCTA
GTCCGTCGACCGATGCCCTTGAGAGCCTTCAACCCAGTCAGCTCCTTCCGGTGGGCGCGGGGCATGACTA
TCGTCGCCGCACTTATGACTGTCTTCTTTATCATGCAACTCGTAGGACAGGTGCCGGCAGCGCTCTTCCG
CTTCCTCGCTCACTGACTCGCTGCGCTCGGTCGTTCGGCTGCGGCGAGCGGTATCAGCTCACTCAAAGGC
GGTAATACGGTTATCCACAGAATCAGGGGATAACGCAGGAAAGAACATGTGAGCAAAAGGCCAGCAAAAG
GCCAGGAACCGTAAAAAGGCCGCGTTGCTGGCGTTTTTCCATAGGCTCCGCCCCCCTGACGAGCATCACA
AAAATCGACGCTCAAGTCAGAGGTGGCGAAACCCGACAGGACTATAAAGATACCAGGCGTTTCCCCCTGG
AAGCTCCCTCGTGCGCTCTCCTGTTCCGACCCTGCCGCTTACCGGATACCTGTCCGCCTTTCTCCCTTCG
GGAAGCGTGGCGCTTTCTCATAGCTCACGCTGTAGGTATCTCAGTTCGGTGTAGGTCGTTCGCTCCAAGC
TGGGCTGTGTGCACGAACCCCCCGTTCAGCCCGACCGCTGCGCCTTATCCGGTAACTATCGTCTTGAGTC
CAACCCGGTAAGACACGACTTATCGCCACTGGCAGCAGCCACTGGTAACAGGATTAGCAGAGCGAGGTAT
GTAGGCGGTGCTACAGAGTTCTTGAAGTGGTGGCCTAACTACGGCTACACTAGAAGAACAGTATTTGGTA
TCTGCGCTCTGCTGAAGCCAGTTACCTTCGGAAAAAGAGTTGGTAGCTCTTGATCCGGCAAACAAACCAC
CGCTGGTAGCGGTGGTTTTTTTGTTTGCAAGCAGCAGATTACGCGCAGAAAAAAAGGATCTCAAGAAGAT
CCTTTGATCTTTTCTACGGGGTCTGACGCTCAGTGGAACGAAAACTCACGTTAAGGGATTTTGGTCATGA
GATTATCAAAAAGGATCTTCACCTAGATCCTTTTAAATTAAAAATGAAGTTTTAAATCAATCTAAAGTAT
ATATGAGTAAACTTGGTCTGACAGTTACCAATGCTTAATCAGTGAGGCACCTATCTCAGCGATCTGTCTA
TTTCGTTCATCCATAGTTGCCTGACTCCCCGTCGTGTAGATAACTACGATACGGGAGGGCTTACCATCTG
GCCCCAGTGCTGCAATGATACCGCGAGACCCACGCTCACCGGCTCCAGATTTATCAGCAATAAACCAGCC
AGCCGGAAGGGCCGAGCGCAGAAGTGGTCCTGCAACTTTATCCGCCTCCATCCAGTCTATTAATTGTTGC
CGGGAAGCTAGAGTAAGTAGTTCGCCAGTTAATAGTTTGCGCAACGTTGTTGCCATTGCTACAGGCATCG
TGGTGTCACGCTCGTCGTTTGGTATGGCTTCATTCAGCTCCGGTTCCCAACGATCAAGGCGAGTTACATG
ATCCCCCATGTTGTGCAAAAAAGCGGTTAGCTCCTTCGGTCCTCCGATCGTTGTCAGAAGTAAGTTGGCC
GCAGTGTTATCACTCATGGTTATGGCAGCACTGCATAATTCTCTTACTGTCATGCCATCCGTAAGATGCT
TTTCTGTGACTGGTGAGTACTCAACCAAGTCATTCTGAGAATAGTGTATGCGGCGACCGAGTTGCTCTTG
CCCGGCGTCAATACGGGATAATACCGCGCCACATAGCAGAACTTTAAAAGTGCTCATCATTGGAAAACGT
TCTTCGGGGCGAAAACTCTCAAGGATCTTACCGCTGTTGAGATCCAGTTCGATGTAACCCACTCGTGCAC
CCAACTGATCTTCAGCATCTTTTACTTTCACCAGCGTTTCTGGGTGAGCAAAAACAGGAAGGCAAAATGC
CGCAAAAAAGGGAATAAGGGCGACACGGAAATGTTGAATACTCATACTCTTCCTTTTTCAATATTATTGA
AGCATTTATCAGGGTTATTGTCTCATGAGCGGATACATATTTGAATGTATTTAGAAAAATAAACAAATAG
GGGTTCCGCGCACATTTCCCCGAAAAGTGCCACCTG
[124 nt withheld, positions 6757-6880]
C
[91 nt withheld, positions 6882-6972]
A
[49 nt withheld, positions 6974-7022]
CCTTTGACGTTGGAGTCCACGTTCTTT
[37 nt withheld, positions 7050-7086]
ACCCTATCTCGGTCTATTCTTTTGATTTATAAGGGATTTTGCCGATTTCGGCCTATTGGTTAAAAAATGA
GCTGATTTAACAAAAATTTAACGCGAATTTTAACAAAATATTAACGCTTACAATTTGC
